Addgene plasmid #83185: Hs.HRAS G13D
Purpose: Gateway ORF Entry clone of human HRAS [NM_005343.2 ] with stop codon (for native or N-terminal fusions), G13D mutation
Depositing lab: Dominic Esposito. Depositing organization: National Cancer Institute (NCI).
Backbone
  Vector backbone: pDonor-255
  Backbone size w/o insert (bp): 2693
  Vector type: Gateway Entry Clone
Growth in bacteria
  Bacterial resistance: Spectinomycin, 50 μg/mL
  Growth temperature: 37°C
  Growth strain: DH10B
  Copy number: High Copy
Gene/Insert
  Gene/Insert name: HRAS
  Species: H. sapiens (human)
  Insert size (bp): 573
  Mutation: G13D
  GenBank ID: NM_005343.2
  Entrez Gene: HRAS (a.k.a. C-BAS/HAS, C-H-RAS, C-HA-RAS1, CTLO, H-RASIDX, HAMSV, HRAS1, RASH1, p21ras)
  Cloning method: Gateway Cloning
  Sequencing primers: 5′ M13F 23-mer (5'-CCCAGTCACGACGTTGTAAAACG); 3′ attLR 23-mer (5'-TAACATCAGAGATTTTGAGACAC)
Terms and licenses: Academic/Nonprofit Terms; Industry Terms: Not Available to Industry
How to cite: Hs.HRAS G13D was a gift from Dominic Esposito (Addgene plasmid # 83185 ; http://n2t.net/addgene:83185 ; RRID:Addgene_83185)
