[The description below was written by a language model from this plasmid's Addgene catalogue record and pLannotate feature annotations shown in this document.]
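Description:
Hs.HRAS G13D is a Gateway entry clone built on the pDonor-255 backbone, carrying the human HRAS open reading frame (based on the NM_005343.2 reference transcript) with a G13D substitution. It is a small bacterial plasmid of about 3.3 kb, maintained at high copy in E. coli through a ColE1/pUC-type origin. Selection is with spectinomycin via the aadA aminoglycoside adenylyltransferase gene (SmR). That marker appears to be driven from integron-derived sequence, since the annotation picks up a fragment of the class 1 integron Pc promoter and a short remnant of a gentamicin acetyltransferase gene just upstream. Short lacZα and lacI fragments are backbone remnants rather than functional genes. The rrnB T1 and T2 terminators lie upstream of the cloning region and presumably insulate it from read-through transcription.

The 573 bp insert encodes the small GTPase H-Ras and sits between two attL recombination sites, which allow transfer into attR-containing destination vectors by an LR Clonase reaction. The automated annotation labels the upstream site as attL3 and the downstream one as a partial attL2. The catalogue entry does not specify the att site variants, so these labels should be treated cautiously. The entry clone has no promoter for expressing the insert, so expression elements and any tags come from the chosen destination vector. Because the ORF retains its stop codon, it suits native, untagged expression or N-terminal fusions, but not C-terminal tagging. Glycine 13 is a well-known hotspot for activating RAS mutations, so the clone is a convenient source for building expression constructs to study mutant HRAS.
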