Features (pLannotate 1.2.2; 11 found; start..end, strand, type, name):
     18..54      -  CDS            lacZα (fragment): LacZα fragment of β-galactosidase; lacZ fragment
     85..180     +  protein_bind   attL3: mutant version of attL; recombination site for the Gateway® LR reaction LR Clonase™
    240..753     +  CDS            H-Ras (fragment): human small GTPase proto-oncoprotein
    760..853     -  protein_bind   attL2 (fragment): mutant version of attL; recombination site for the Gateway® LR reaction LR Clonase™
    968..991     +  promoter       Pc promoter (fragment): intI1 (promoter lies within the coding sequence); class 1 integron promoter
   1167..1223    +  CDS            GmR (fragment): gentamycin acetyltransferase; aacC1; confers resistance to gentamycin
   1230..2021    +  CDS            SmR: aminoglycoside adenylyltransferase (Murphy, 1985); aadA; confers resistance to spectinomycin and streptomycin
   2114..2702    +  rep_origin     ori: high-copy-number ColE1/pMB1/pBR322/pUC origin of replication
   2885..2977    +  CDS            lacI (fragment): lac repressor; lacI; The lac repressor binds to the lac operator to inhibit transcription in E. coli. This inhibition can be relieved by adding lactose or isopropyl-β-D-thiogalactopyranoside (IPTG).
   3032..3059    -  terminator     rrnB T2 terminator: transcription terminator T2 from the E. coli rrnB gene
   3191..3234    +  terminator     rrnB T1 terminator: Escherichia coli rrnB; transcription terminator T1 from the E. coli rrnB gene
>Addgene plasmid #83185 | Hs.HRAS G13D | depositor full sequence | sequence record 161082 | Full Sequence
TTAACGCTAGCATGGATGTTTTCCCAGTCACGACGTTGTAAAACGACGGCCAGTCTTAAAATTCGAGCTC
GGTCCGAGGATCCGAAATAATGATTTTATTTTGACTGATAGTGACCTGTTCGTTGCAACAAATTGATAAG
CAATGCTTTTTTATAATGCCAACTTTGTACAAAAAAGTTGGCACCATGACTGAGTACAAACTGGTGGTGG
TTGGAGCAGGTGATGTTGGGAAAAGCGCACTGACCATCCAGCTGATCCAGAACCATTTTGTGGACGAATA
CGACCCCACTATAGAGGATTCCTACCGGAAGCAGGTGGTCATTGATGGGGAGACGTGCCTGTTGGACATC
CTGGATACCGCCGGCCAGGAGGAGTACAGCGCCATGCGGGACCAGTACATGCGCACCGGGGAGGGCTTCC
TGTGTGTGTTTGCCATCAACAACACCAAGTCTTTTGAGGACATCCACCAGTACAGGGAGCAGATCAAACG
GGTGAAGGACTCGGATGACGTGCCCATGGTGCTGGTGGGGAACAAGTGTGACCTGGCTGCACGCACTGTG
GAATCTCGGCAGGCTCAGGACCTCGCCCGAAGCTACGGCATCCCCTACATCGAGACCTCGGCCAAGACCC
GGCAGGGAGTGGAGGATGCCTTCTACACGTTGGTGCGTGAGATCCGGCAGCACAAGCTGCGGAAGCTGAA
CCCTCCTGATGAGAGTGGCCCCGGCTGCATGAGCTGCAAGTGTGTGCTCTCCTAATCAACTTTCTTGTAC
AAAGTTGGCATTATAGGAAAGCATTGCTTATCAATTTGTTGCAACGAACAGGTCACTATCAGTCAAAATA
AAATCATTATTTGCATGCAAGCTTAGATCCTCTAGACCAGCCAGGACAGAAATGCCTCGACTTCGCTGCT
ACCCAAGGTTGCCGGGTGACGCACACCGTGGAAACGGATGAAGGCACGAACCCAGTGGACATAAGCCTGT
TCGGTTCGTAAGCTGTAATGCAAGTAGCGTATGCGCTCACGCAACTGGTCCAGAACCTTGACCGAACGCA
GCGGTGGTAACGGCGCAGTGGCGGTTTTCATGGCTTGTTATGACTGTTTTTTTGGGGTACAGTCTATGCC
TCGGGCATCCAAGCAGCAAGCGCGTTACGCCGTGGGTCGATGTTTGATGTTATGGAGCAGCAACGATGTT
ACGCAGCAGGGCAGTCGCCCTAAAACAAAGTTAAACATTATGAGGGAAGCGGTGATCGCCGAAGTATCGA
CTCAACTATCAGAGGTAGTTGGCGTCATCGAGCGCCATCTCGAACCGACGTTGCTGGCCGTACATTTGTA
CGGCTCCGCAGTGGATGGCGGCCTGAAGCCACACAGTGATATTGATTTGCTGGTTACGGTGACCGTAAGG
CTTGATGAAACAACGCGGCGAGCTTTGATCAACGACCTTTTGGAAACTTCGGCTTCCCCTGGAGAGAGCG
AGATTCTCCGCGCTGTAGAAGTCACCATTGTTGTGCACGACGACATCATTCCGTGGCGTTATCCAGCTAA
GCGCGAACTGCAATTTGGAGAATGGCAGCGCAATGACATTCTTGCAGGTATCTTCGAGCCAGCCACGATC
GACATTGATCTGGCTATCTTGCTGACAAAAGCAAGAGAACATAGCGTTGCCTTGGTAGGTCCAGCGGCGG
AGGAACTCTTTGATCCGGTTCCTGAACAGGATCTATTTGAGGCGCTAAATGAAACCTTAACGCTATGGAA
CTCGCCGCCCGACTGGGCTGGCGATGAGCGAAATGTAGTGCTTACGTTGTCCCGCATTTGGTACAGCGCA
GTAACCGGCAAAATCGCGCCGAAGGATGTCGCTGCCGACTGGGCAATGGAGCGCCTGCCGGCCCAGTATC
AGCCCGTCATACTTGAAGCTAGACAGGCTTATCTTGGACAAGAAGAAGATCGCTTGGCCTCGCGCGCAGA
TCAGTTGGAAGAATTTGTCCACTACGTGAAAGGCGAGATCACCAAGGTAGTCGGCAAATAACCCTCGAGC
CACCCATGACCAAAATCCCTTAACGTGAGTTACGCGTCGTTCCACTGAGCGTCAGACCCCGTAGAAAAGA
TCAAAGGATCTTCTTGAGATCCTTTTTTTCTGCGCGTAATCTGCTGCTTGCAAACAAAAAAACCACCGCT
ACCAGCGGTGGTTTGTTTGCCGGATCAAGAGCTACCAACTCTTTTTCCGAAGGTAACTGGCTTCAGCAGA
GCGCAGATACCAAATACTGTCCTTCTAGTGTAGCCGTAGTTAGGCCACCACTTCAAGAACTCTGTAGCAC
CGCCTACATACCTCGCTCTGCTAATCCTGTTACCAGTGGCTGCTGCCAGTGGCGATAAGTCGTGTCTTAC
CGGGTTGGACTCAAGACGATAGTTACCGGATAAGGCGCAGCGGTCGGGCTGAACGGGGGGTTCGTGCACA
CAGCCCAGCTTGGAGCGAACGACCTACACCGAACTGAGATACCTACAGCGTGAGCATTGAGAAAGCGCCA
CGCTTCCCGAAGGGAGAAAGGCGGACAGGTATCCGGTAAGCGGCAGGGTCGGAACAGGAGAGCGCACGAG
GGAGCTTCCAGGGGGAAACGCCTGGTATCTTTATAGTCCTGTCGGGTTTCGCCACCTCTGACTTGAGCGT
CGATTTTTGTGATGCTCGTCAGGGGGGCGGAGCCTATGGAAAAACGCCAGCAACGCGGCCTTTTTACGGT
TCCTGGCCTTTTGCTGGCCTTTTGCTCACATGTTCTTTCCTGCGTTATCCCCTGATTCTGTGGATAACCG
TATTACCGCCTTTGAGTGAGCTGATACCGCTCGCCGCAGCCGAACGACCGAGCGCAGCGAGTCAGTGAGC
GAGGAAGCGGAAGAGCGCCCAATACGCAAACCGCCTCTCCCCGCGCGTTGGCCGATTCATTAATGCAGCT
GGCACGACAGGTTTCCCGACTGGAAAGCGGGCAGTGAGCGCAACGCAATTAATACGCGTACCGCTAGCCA
GGAAGAGTTTGTAGAAACGCAAAAAGGCCATCCGTCAGGATGGCCTTCTGCTTAGTTTGATGCCTGGCAG
TTTATGGCGGGCGTCCTGCCCGCCACCCTCCGGGCCGTTGCTTCACAACGTTCAAATCCGCTCCCGGCGG
ATTTGTCCTACTCAGGAGAGCGTTCACCGACAAACAACAGATAAAACGAAAGGCCCAGTCTTCCGACTGA
GCCTTTCGTTTTATTTGATGCCTGGCAGTTCCCTACTCTCGCG
