>Addgene plasmid #83185 | Hs.HRAS G13D | addgene partial sequence | sequence record 161083 | M13pUC-Fwd 5'-CCCAGTCACGACGTTGTAAAACG-3'
TTCGAGCTCGGTCCGAGGATCCGAAATAATGATTTTATTTTGACTGATAGTGACCTGTTCGTTGCAACAA
ATTGATAAGCAATGCTTTTTTATAATGCCAACTTTGTACAAAAAAGTTGGCACCATGACTGAGTACAAAC
TGGTGGTGGTTGGAGCAGGTGATGTTGGGAAAAGCGCACTGACCATCCAGCTGATCCAGAACCATTTTGT
GGACGAATACGACCCCACTATAGAGGATTCCTACCGGAAGCAGGTGGTCATTGATGGGGAGACGTGCCTG
TTGGACATCCTGGATACCGCCGGCCAGGAGGAGTACAGCGCCATGCGGGACCAGTACATGCGCACCGGGG
AGGGCTTCCTGTGTGTGTTTGCCATCAACAACACCAAGTCTTTTGAGGACATCCACCAGTACAGGGAGCA
GATCAAACGGGTGAAGGACTCGGATGACGTGCCCATGGTGCTGGTGGGGAACAAGTGTGACCTGGCTGCA
CGCACTGTGGAATCTCGGCAGGCTCAGGACCTCGCCCGAAGCTACGGCATCCCCTACATCGAGACCTCGG
CCAAGACCCGGCAGGGAGTGGAGGATGCCTTCTACACGTTGGTGCGTGAGATCCGGCAGCACAAGCTGCG
GAAGCTGAACCCTCCTGATGAGAGTGGCCCCGGCTGCATGAGCTGCAAGTGTGTGCTCTCCTAATCAACT
TTCTTGTACAAAGTTGGCATTATAGGAAAGCATTGCTTATCAATTTGTTGCAACGAACAGGTCACTATCA
GTCAAAATAAAATCATTATTTGCATGCAAGCTTAGATCCTCTAGACCAGCCAGGACAGAAATGCCTCGAC
TTCGCTGCTACCCAAGGTTGCCGGGTGACGCACACCGTGGAAA
